Addgene plasmid #109992: pHH0103_AP2M1_Adap-comp-sub
Purpose: Protein expression and purification of AP2M1_Adap-comp-sub
Depositing lab: Sachdev Sidhu. Depositing organization: University of Toronto. Publication: Large-scale survey and database of high affinity ligands for peptide recognition modules. Teyra J, Kelil A, Jain S, Helmy M, Jajodia R, Hooda Y, Gu J, D'Cruz AA, Nicholson SE, Min J, Sudol M, Kim PM, Bader GD, Sidhu SS. Mol Syst Biol. 2020 Dec;16(12):e9310. doi: 10.15252/msb.20199310. PubMed 33438817.
Backbone
  Vector backbone: pHH0103
  Vector type: Bacterial Expression
Growth in bacteria
  Bacterial resistance: Ampicillin, 100 μg/mL
  Growth temperature: 37°C
  Growth strain: DH5alpha
  Copy number: Low Copy
Gene/Insert
  Gene/Insert name: AP2M1_Adap-comp-sub
  Species: H. sapiens (human)
  Entrez Gene: AP2M1 (a.k.a. AP50, CLAPM1, MRD60, mu2)
  Cloning method: Restriction Enzyme; 5′ cloning site Sfi1 (unknown if destroyed); 3′ cloning site Not1 (unknown if destroyed)
Terms and licenses: Academic/Nonprofit Terms; Industry Terms: Not Available to Industry
How to cite: pHH0103_AP2M1_Adap-comp-sub was a gift from Sachdev Sidhu (Addgene plasmid # 109992 ; http://n2t.net/addgene:109992 ; RRID:Addgene_109992)
