[The description below was written by a language model from this plasmid's Addgene catalogue record and pLannotate feature annotations shown in this document.]
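Description:
pHH0103_AP2M1_Adap-comp-sub is a bacterial expression plasmid of about 7.5 kb, built on the pHH0103 backbone, for producing and purifying a domain of human AP2M1, the mu2 subunit of the AP-2 clathrin adaptor complex. The name indicates that the insert corresponds to the adaptor complex subunit domain rather than the full-length protein, and the feature table agrees, annotating only an AP2M1 fragment of roughly 800 nt. The annotation tool matched this fragment to the bovine orthologue, but the catalogue entry lists the species as human. The insert was cloned between SfiI and NotI sites.

Expression is driven by the hybrid tac promoter with a downstream lac operator. A lacI gene under the lacIq promoter is carried on the same plasmid, so transcription is repressed until relieved by IPTG. The reading frame begins with a 6xHis tag, followed by Schistosoma japonicum glutathione S-transferase and then the AP2M1 fragment, giving a doubly tagged fusion suited to nickel or glutathione affinity purification. A phage fd terminator lies just after the insert.

Downstream of the terminator are fragments of M13 gene III, along with partial tetracycline resistance and rop sequences. These appear to be non-functional remnants suggesting descent from a pBR322-type phagemid display vector. The plasmid replicates from a ColE1/pMB1-type origin (listed as low copy), also carries an f1 origin and the bom region, and is selected with ampicillin through β-lactamase. The associated publication is a large-scale survey of ligands for peptide recognition modules, consistent with use of the purified domain as a binding target, although the record states only expression and purification as the purpose.
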