Features (pLannotate 1.2.2; 21 found; start..end, strand, type, name):
      1..29      +  promoter       tac promoter: strong E. coli promoter; hybrid between the trp and lac UV5 promoters
     37..53      +  protein_bind   lac operator: The lac repressor binds to the lac operator to inhibit transcription in E. coli. This inhibition can be relieved by adding lactose or isopropyl-β-D-thiogalactopyranoside (IPTG). lac repressor encoded by lacI
    138..155     +  CDS            6xHis: 6xHis affinity tag
    171..824     +  CDS            GST26_SCHJA: Experimental evidence at protein level: Swiss-Prot protein existence level 1. GST isoenzymes appear to play a central role in the parasite detoxification system. Other functions are also suspected including a role in increasing the solubility of haematin in the parasite gut. From Schistosoma japonicum (Blood fluke).
    906..1712    +  CDS            AP2M1 (fragment): AP2M1_BOVIN - Experimental evidence at protein level: Swiss-Prot protein existence level 1. Component of the adaptor protein complex 2 (AP-2). Adaptor protein complexes function in protein transport via transport vesicles in different membrane traffic pathways. Adaptor protein complexes are vesicle coat components and appear to be involved in cargo selection and vesicle formation. AP-2 is involved in clathrin-dependent endocytosis in which cargo proteins are incorporated into vesicles surrounded by clathrin (clathrin-coated vesicles, CCVs) which are destined for fusion with the early endosome.
   1728..1775    +  terminator     fd terminator (sequence withheld): central terminator from bacteriophage fd (Otsuka and Kunisawa, 1982)
   1780..1992    +  CDS            M13 gene III (fragment) (sequence partly withheld): pIII; III; minor coat protein
   2007..2477    +  CDS            M13 gene III (fragment) (sequence partly withheld): pIII; III; minor coat protein
   2499..2569    +  CDS            TcR (fragment): tetracycline efflux protein; tet; confers resistance to tetracycline
   2811..3191    -  CDS            YPB1_ECOLX: Protein predicted: Swiss-Prot protein existence level 4. From Escherichia coli.
   3208..3359    +  CDS            rop (fragment): Rop protein, which maintains plasmids at low copy number; rop
   3395..3823    -  rep_origin     f1 ori (sequence partly withheld): f1 bacteriophage origin of replication; arrow indicates direction of (+) strand synthesis
   3832..3871    +  CDS            rop (fragment): Rop protein, which maintains plasmids at low copy number; rop
   3973..4113    +  misc_feature   bom: basis of mobility region from pBR322
   4299..4886    -  rep_origin     ori: high-copy-number ColE1/pMB1/pBR322/pUC origin of replication
   5057..5917    -  CDS            AmpR: β-lactamase; bla; confers resistance to ampicillin, carbenicillin, and related antibiotics
   5918..6022    -  promoter       AmpR promoter: bla
   6131..6208    +  promoter       lacIq promoter: lacI (mutant); In the lacIq allele, a single base change in the promoter boosts expression of the lacI gene about 10-fold.
   6209..7291    +  CDS            lacI: lac repressor; lacI; The lac repressor binds to the lac operator to inhibit transcription in E. coli. This inhibition can be relieved by adding lactose or isopropyl-β-D-thiogalactopyranoside (IPTG).
   7304..7325    +  protein_bind   CAP binding site: CAP binding activates transcription in the presence of cAMP. E. coli catabolite activator protein
   7344..7361    +  promoter       tet promoter (fragment): E. coli promoter for tetracycline efflux protein gene
>Addgene plasmid #109992 | pHH0103_AP2M1_Adap-comp-sub | addgene full sequence | sequence record 215481 | Addgene NGS Result
TTGACAATTAATCATCGGCTCGTATAATGTGTGGAATTGTGAGCGGATAACAATTTCACACAGGAAACAG
CCAGTCCGTTTAGGTGTTTTCACGAGCACTTCACCAACAAGGACCATAGATTATGAAAATCGAAGAACAC
CATCACCATCACCATTCCAGCGGTAAGCTTATGTCCCCTATACTAGGTTATTGGAAAATTAAGGGCCTTG
TGCAACCCACTCGACTTCTTTTGGAATATCTTGAAGAAAAATATGAAGAGCATTTGTATGAGCGCGATGA
AGGTGATAAATGGCGAAACAAAAAGTTTGAATTGGGTTTGGAGTTTCCCAATCTTCCTTATTATATTGAT
GGTGATGTTAAATTAACACAGTCTATGGCCATCATACGTTATATAGCTGACAAGCACAACATGTTGGGTG
GTTGTCCAAAAGAGCGTGCAGAGATTTCAATGCTTGAAGGAGCGGTTTTGGATATTAGATACGGTGTTTC
GAGAATTGCATATAGTAAAGACTTTGAAACTCTCAAAGTTGATTTTCTTAGCAAGCTACCTGAAATGCTG
AAAATGTTCGAAGATCGTTTATGTCATAAAACATATTTAAATGGTGATCATGTAACCCATCCTGACTTCA
TGTTGTATGACGCTCTTGATGTTGTTTTATACATGGACCCAATGTGCCTGGATGCGTTCCCAAAATTAGT
TTGTTTTAAAAAACGTATTGAAGCTATCCCACAAATTGATAAGTACTTGAAATCCAGCAAGTATATAGCA
TGGCCTTTGCAGGGCTGGCAAGCCACGTTTGGTGGTGGCGACCATCCTCCAAAATCGGATCTGGAAGTTC
TGTTCCAGGGGCCCCTGTCCAGCGGTCTGGTTCCGCGTGGTTCCGGTACCGCGGCCCAGCCGGCCAAATA
TCGTCGCAACGAACTGTTTCTGGATGTCCTGGAAAGTGTGAATCTGCTGATGTCCCCGCAGGGCCAAGTG
CTGAGTGCCCATGTTTCCGGTCGTGTGGTTATGAAATCATACCTGTCGGGCATGCCGGAATGCAAATTCG
GTATGAACGATAAAATCGTGATCGAAAAACAGGGCAAAGGTACCGCCGACGAAACGAGCAAATCTGGCAA
ACAGAGTATTGCAATCGATGACTGCACCTTTCACCAATGTGTTCGTCTGTCAAAATTCGATTCGGAACGC
AGTATTTCCTTTATCCCGCCGGACGGCGAATTCGAACTGATGCGTTATCGCACCACGAAAGATATTATCC
TGCCGTTTCGCGTTATTCCGCTGGTGCGTGAAGTTGGTCGCACGAAACTGGAAGTCAAAGTCGTGATCAA
AAGCAACTTCAAACCGTCTCTGCTGGCGCAGAAAATTGAAGTGCGTATCCCGACCCCGCTGAATACGAGC
GGCGTTCAAGTCATTTGCATGAAGGGTAAAGCGAAATACAAAGCCAGCGAAAACGCAATTGTTTGGAAAA
TCAAACGCATGGCTGGCATGAAAGAAAGCCAGATTTCTGCGGAAATCGAACTGCTGCCGACCAACGACAA
GAAAAAATGGGCTCGTCCGCCGATTTCAATGAATTTTGAAGTGCCGTTCGCGCCGTCGGGTCTGAAAGTC
CGCTATCTGAAAGTGTTTGAACCGAAACTGAATTACAGCGATCATGACGTTATCAAATGGGTCCGTTATA
TTGGCCGCTCTGGTATCTACGAAACCCGTTGTGCGGCCGCATA
[142 nt withheld, positions 1724-1865]
C
[98 nt withheld, positions 1867-1964]
AGTTTGTACTGGTGACGAAACTCAGTGTCTAGCTAGAGTGGC
[149 nt withheld, positions 2007-2155]
T
[41 nt withheld, positions 2157-2197]
T
[62 nt withheld, positions 2199-2260]
A
[35 nt withheld, positions 2262-2296]
CCTCCCTCAATCGGTTGAATGTCGCCCTTTTGTCTTTGGCGCTGGTAAACCATATGAA
[86 nt withheld, positions 2355-2440]
T
[54 nt withheld, positions 2442-2495]
CTAGCGCCGCCCTATACCTTGTCTGCCTCCCCGCGTTGCGTCGCGGTGCATGGAGCCGGGCCACCTCGAC
CTGAATGGAAGCCGGCGGCACCTCGCTAACGGATTCACCACTCCAAGAATTGGAGCCAATCAATTCTTGC
GGAGAACTGTGAATGCGCAAACCAACCCTTGGCAGAACATATCCATCGCGTCCGCCATCTCCAGCAGCCG
CACGCGGCGCATCTCGGGCAGCGTTGGGTCCTGGCCACGGGTGCGCATGATCGTGCTCCTGTCGTTGAGG
ACCCGGCTAGGCTGGCGGGGTTGCCTTACTGGTTAGCAGAATGAATCACCGATACGCGAGCGAACGTGAA
GCGACTGCTGCTGCAAAACGTCTGCGACCTGAGCAACAACATGAATGGTCTTCGGTTTCCGTGTTTCGTA
AAGTCTGGAAACGCGGAAGTCAGCGCCCTGCACCATTATGTTCCGGATCTGCATCGCAGGATGCTGCTGG
CTACCCTGTGGAACACCTACATCTGTATTAACGAAGCGCTGGCATTGACCCTGAGTGATTTTTCTCTGGT
CCCGCCGCATCCATACCGCCAGTTGTTTACCCTCACAACGTTCCAGTAACCGGGCATGTTCATCATCAGT
AACCCGTATCGTGAGCATCCTCTCTCGTTTCATCGGTATCATTACCCCCATGAACAGAAATCCCCCTTAC
ACGGAGGCATCAGTGACCAAACAGGAAAAAACCGCCCTTAACATGGCCCGCTTTATCAGAAGCCAGACAT
TAACGCTTCTGGAGAAACTCAACGAGCTGGACGCGGATGAACAGGCAGACATCTGTGAATCGCTTCACGA
CCACGCTGATGAGCTTTACCGCAGGATCCGCGAAATTGTAAGCGTTAATATTTTGTTAAAATTCGCGTTA
AATTTTTGTTAAATCAGCTCATTTTTTAACCAATAGGCCGAAATCGGCAAAATCCCTTATAAATCAAAAG
AATAGACCGAGATAGGGT
[37 nt withheld, positions 3494-3530]
AAAGAACGTGGACTCCAACGTCAAAGG
[49 nt withheld, positions 3558-3606]
T
[91 nt withheld, positions 3608-3698]
G
[124 nt withheld, positions 3700-3823]
CGCGGATCCTGCCTCGCGCGTTTCGGTGATGACGGTGAAAACCTCTGACACATGCAGCTCCCGGAGACGG
TCACAGCTTGTCTGTAAGCGGATGCCGGGAGCAGACAAGCCCGTCAGGGCGCGTCAGCGGGTGTTGGCGG
GTGTCGGGGCGCAGCCATGACCCAGTCACGTAGCGATAGCGGAGTGTATACTGGCTTAACTATGCGGCAT
CAGAGCAGATTGTACTGAGAGTGCACCATATGCGGTGTGAAATACCGCACAGATGCGTAAGGAGAAAATA
CCGCATCAGGCGCTCTTCCGCTTCCTCGCTCACTGACTCGCTGCGCTCGGTCGTTCGGCTGCGGCGAGCG
GTATCAGCTCACTCAAAGGCGGTAATACGGTTATCCACAGAATCAGGGGATAACGCAGGAAAGAACATGT
GAGCAAAAGGCCAGCAAAAGGCCAGGAACCGTAAAAAGGCCGCGTTGCTGGCGTTTTTCCATAGGCTCCG
CCCCCCTGACGAGCATCACAAAAATCGACGCTCAAGTCAGAGGTGGCGAAACCCGACAGGACTATAAAGA
TACCAGGGTTTCCCCCTGGAAGCTCCCTCGTGCGCTCTCCTGTTCCGACCCTGCCGCTTACCGGATACCT
GTCCGCCTTTCTCCCTTCGGGAAGCGTGGCGCTTTCTCATAGCTCACGCTGTAGGTATCTCAGTTCGGTG
TAGGTCGTTCGCTCCAAGCTGGGCTGTGTGCACGAACCCCCCGTTCAGCCCGACCGCTGCGCCTTATCCG
GTAACTATCGTCTTGAGTCCAACCCGGTAAGACACGACTTATCGCCACTGGCAGCAGCCACTGGTAACAG
GATTAGCAGAGCGAGGTATGTAGGCGGTGCTACAGAGTTCTTGAAGTGGTGGCCTAACTACGGCTACACT
AGAAGGACAGTATTTGGTATCTGCGCTCTGCTGAAGCCAGTTACCTTCGGAAAAAGAGTTGGTAGCTCTT
GATCCGGCAAACAAACCACCGCTGGTAGCGGTGGTTTTTTTGTTTGCAAGCAGCAGATTACGCGCAGAAA
AAAAGGATCTCAAGAAGATCCTTTGATCTTTTCTACGGGGTCTGACGCTCAGTGGAACGAAAACTCACGT
TAAGGGATTTTGGTCATGAGATTATCAAAAAGGATCTTCACCTAGATCCTTTTAAATTAAAAATGAAGTT
TTAAATCAATCTAAAGTATATATGAGTAAACTTGGTCTGACAGTTACCAATGCTTAATCAGTGAGGCACC
TATCTCAGCGATCTGTCTATTTCGTTCATCCATAGTTGCCTGACTCCCCGTCGTGTAGATAACTACGATA
CGGGAGGGCTTACCATCTGGCCCCAGTGCTGCAATGATACCGCGAGACCCACGCTCACCGGCTCCAGATT
TATCAGCAATAAACCAGCCAGCCGGAAGGGCCGAGCGCAGAAGTGGTCCTGCAACTTTATCCGCCTCCAT
CCAGTCTATTAATTGTTGCCGGGAAGCTAGAGTAAGTAGTTCGCCAGTTAATAGTTTGCGCAACGTTGTT
GCCATTGCTGCAGGCATCGTGGTGTCACGCTCGTCGTTTGGTATGGCTTCATTCAGCTCCGGTTCCCAAC
GATCAAGGCGAGTTACATGATCCCCCATGTTGTGCAAAAAAGCGGTTAGCTCCTTCGGTCCTCCGATCGT
TGTCAGAAGTAAGTTGGCCGCAGTGTTATCACTCATGGTTATGGCAGCACTGCATAATTCTCTTACTGTC
ATGCCATCCGTAAGATGCTTTTCTGTGACTGGTGAGTACTCAACCAAGTCATTCTGAGAATAGTGTATGC
GGCGACCGAGTTGCTCTTGCCCGGCGTCAACACGGGATAATACCGCGCCACATAGCAGAACTTTAAAAGT
GCTCATCATTGGAAAACGTTCTTCGGGGCGAAAACTCTCAAGGATCTTACCGCTGTTGAGATCCAGTTCG
ATGTAACCCACTCGTGCACCCAACTGATCTTCAGCATCTTTTACTTTCACCAGCGTTTCTGGGTGAGCAA
AAACAGGAAGGCAAAATGCCGCAAAAAAGGGAATAAGGGCGACACGGAAATGTTGAATACTCATACTCTT
CCTTTTTCAATATTATTGAAGCATTTATCAGGGTTATTGTCTCATGAGCGGATACATATTTGAATGTATT
TAGAAAAATAAACAAATAGGGGTTCCGCGCACATTTCCCCGAAAAGTGCCACCTGACGTCTAAGAAACCA
TTATTATCATGACATTAACCTATAAAAATAGGCGTATCACGAGGCCCTTTCGTCTTCAAGAATTCCCGAC
ACCATCGAATGGTGCAAAACCTTTCGCGGTATGGCATGATAGCGCCCGGAAGAGAGTCAATTCAGGGTGG
TGAATGTGAAACCAGTAACGTTATACGATGTCGCAGAGTATGCCGGTGTCTCTTATCAGACCGTTTCCCG
CGTGGTGAACCAGGCCAGCCACGTTTCTGCGAAAACGCGGGAAAAAGTGGAAGCGGCGATGGCGGAGCTG
AATTACATTCCCAACCGCGTGGCACAACAACTGGCGGGCAAACAGTCGTTGCTGATTGGCGTTGCCACCT
CCAGTCTGGCCCTGCACGCGCCGTCGCAAATTGTCGCGGCGATTAAATCTCGCGCCGATCAACTGGGTGC
CAGCGTGGTGGTGTCGATGGTAGAACGAAGCGGCGTCGAAGCCTGTAAAGCGGCGGTGCACAATCTTCTC
GCGCAACGCGTCAGTGGGCTGATCATTAACTATCCGCTGGATGACCAGGATGCCATTGCTGTGGAAGCTG
CCTGCACTAATGTTCCGGCGTTATTTCTTGATGTCTCTGACCAGACACCCATCAACAGTATTATTTTCTC
CCATGAAGACGGTACGCGACTGGGCGTGGAGCATCTGGTCGCATTGGGTCACCAGCAAATCGCGCTGTTA
GCGGGCCCATTAAGTTCTGTCTCGGCGCGTCTGCGTCTGGCTGGCTGGCATAAATATCTCACTCGCAATC
AAATTCAGCCGATAGCGGAACGGGAAGGCGACTGGAGTGCCATGTCCGGTTTTCAACAAACCATGCAAAT
GCTGAATGAGGGCATCGTTCCCACTGCGATGCTGGTTGCCAACGATCAGATGGCGCTGGGCGCAATGCGC
GCCATTACCGAGTCCGGGCTGCGCGTTGGTGCGGATATCTCGGTAGTGGGATACGACGATACCGAAGACA
GCTCATGTTATATCCCGCCGTTAACCACCATCAAACAGGATTTTCGCCTGCTGGGGCAAACCAGCGTGGA
CCGCTTGCTGCAACTCTCTCAGGGCCAGGCGGTGAAGGGCAATCAGCTGTTGCCCGTCTCACTGGTGAAA
AGAAAAACCACCCTGGCGCCCAATACGCAAACCGCCTCTCCCCGCGCGTTGGCCGATTCATTAATGCAGC
TGGCACGACAGGTTTCCCGACTGGAAAGCGGGCAGTGAGCGCAACGCAATTAATGTAAGTTAGCTCACTC
ATTAGGCACAATTCTCATGTTTGACAGCTTATCATCGACTGCACGGTGCACCAATGCTTCTGGCGTCAGG
CAGCCATCGGAAGCTGTGGTATGGCTGTGCAGGTCGTAAATCACTGCATAATTCGTGTCGCTCAAGGCGC
ACTCCCGTTCTGGATAATGTTTTTTGCGCCGACATCATAACGGTTCTGGCAAATATTCTGAAATGAGCTG
