>Addgene plasmid #109992 | pHH0103_AP2M1_Adap-comp-sub | depositor partial sequence | sequence record 206944 | pHH0103_AP2M1_Adap-comp-sub sequence 828 bps
GGCCCAGCCGGCCAAATATCGTCGCAACGAACTGTTTCTGGATGTCCTGGAAAGTGTGAATCTGCTGATG
TCCCCGCAGGGCCAAGTGCTGAGTGCCCATGTTTCCGGTCGTGTGGTTATGAAATCATACCTGTCGGGCA
TGCCGGAATGCAAATTCGGTATGAACGATAAAATCGTGATCGAAAAACAGGGCAAAGGTACCGCCGACGA
AACGAGCAAATCTGGCAAACAGAGTATTGCAATCGATGACTGCACCTTTCACCAATGTGTTCGTCTGTCA
AAATTCGATTCGGAACGCAGTATTTCCTTTATCCCGCCGGACGGCGAATTCGAACTGATGCGTTATCGCA
CCACGAAAGATATTATCCTGCCGTTTCGCGTTATTCCGCTGGTGCGTGAAGTTGGTCGCACGAAACTGGA
AGTCAAAGTCGTGATCAAAAGCAACTTCAAACCGTCTCTGCTGGCGCAGAAAATTGAAGTGCGTATCCCG
ACCCCGCTGAATACGAGCGGCGTTCAAGTCATTTGCATGAAGGGTAAAGCGAAATACAAAGCCAGCGAAA
ACGCAATTGTTTGGAAAATCAAACGCATGGCTGGCATGAAAGAAAGCCAGATTTCTGCGGAAATCGAACT
GCTGCCGACCAACGACAAGAAAAAATGGGCTCGTCCGCCGATTTCAATGAATTTTGAAGTGCCGTTCGCG
CCGTCGGGTCTGAAAGTCCGCTATCTGAAAGTGTTTGAACCGAAACTGAATTACAGCGATCATGACGTTA
TCAAATGGGTCCGTTATATTGGCCGCTCTGGTATCTACGAAACCCGTTGTGCGGCCGC
